Addgene plasmid #122289: pSiren_EGFP-shHmga1#3
Purpose: Knockdown for mouse Hmga1
Depositing lab: Yukiko Gotoh. Depositing organization: The University of Tokyo. Publication: HMGA regulates the global chromatin state and neurogenic potential in neocortical precursor cells. Kishi Y, Fujii Y, Hirabayashi Y, Gotoh Y. Nat Neurosci. 2012 Aug;15(8):1127-33. doi: 10.1038/nn.3165. PubMed 22797695.
Backbone
  Vector backbone: pSiren_GFP
  Backbone manufacturer: Clontech
  Vector type: Mammalian Expression, Retroviral
Growth in bacteria
  Bacterial resistance: Ampicillin, 100 μg/mL
  Growth temperature: 37°C
  Growth strain: NEB Stable
  Copy number: Unknown
Gene/Insert
  Gene/Insert name: Knockdown shRNA for mouse Hmga1
  gRNA/shRNA sequence: GGCTTCCTCCCTGGTTTCTTA
  Species: M. musculus (mouse)
  Entrez Gene: Hmga1 (a.k.a. AL023995, Hmga1a, Hmga1b, Hmgi, Hmgiy, Hmgy)
  Cloning method: Unknown
  Sequencing primers: 5′ Unknown
Terms and licenses: Academic/Nonprofit Terms; Industry Terms: Not Available to Industry
How to cite: pSiren_EGFP-shHmga1#3 was a gift from Yukiko Gotoh (Addgene plasmid # 122289 ; http://n2t.net/addgene:122289 ; RRID:Addgene_122289)
