[The description below was written by a language model from this plasmid's Addgene catalogue record and pLannotate feature annotations shown in this document.]
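Description:
pSiren_EGFP-shHmga1#3 is a self-inactivating gammaretroviral shRNA vector built on the Clontech pSiren_GFP backbone and designed to knock down mouse Hmga1, which encodes a chromatin-associated high-mobility-group protein. In bacteria it is maintained through a high-copy ColE1/pUC-type origin and selected with ampicillin via the β-lactamase gene. Fragments of pBR322 rop and bom sequences and an SV40 enhancer/early promoter segment also sit in the plasmid backbone outside the viral region.

The viral genome is transcribed in packaging cells from a hybrid 5′ end, in which the CMV enhancer and promoter are fused to a truncated Moloney murine sarcoma virus LTR. This is followed by the MESV-type Ψ packaging signal and a truncated, start-codon-less gag segment that extends the packaging region. Downstream, a human U6 RNA polymerase III promoter lies at the end of the linearised map. The hairpin itself is not annotated, but it presumably occupies the short interval spanning the circular junction between U6 and the next cassette. That cassette is a mouse PGK promoter driving EGFP, which marks transduced cells independently of the shRNA. A small env remnant and a U3-deleted 3′ LTR close the provirus. After reverse transcription the deletion is copied to the 5′ LTR, silencing LTR-driven transcription so that expression depends on the internal U6 and PGK promoters.

The name indicates this is one of several hairpins against Hmga1. The construct suits retroviral delivery to dividing mouse cells, with fluorescence identifying knockdown cells, and the associated study concerned HMGA function in neocortical precursor cells.
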