Features (pLannotate 1.2.2; 17 found; start..end, strand, type, name):
     63..562     +  promoter       PGK promoter: mouse phosphoglycerate kinase 1 promoter
    583..1302    +  CDS            EGFP: the original enhanced GFP (Yang et al., 1996) mammalian codon-optimized
   1310..1382    +  CDS            env (fragment): murine leukemia virus gPr80 envelope polyprotein precursor; env; proteolytically cleaved into gp70SU and p15TM subunits
   1424..1849    +  LTR            3' LTR (ΔU3): self-inactivating 3' long terminal repeat (LTR) from Moloney murine leukemia virus
   1918..1958    +  CDS            rop (fragment): Rop protein, which maintains plasmids at low copy number; rop
   2060..2098    +  misc_feature   bom (fragment): basis of mobility region from pBR322
   2115..2444    +  promoter       SV40 promoter: SV40 enhancer and early promoter
   2450..2551    +  misc_feature   bom (fragment): basis of mobility region from pBR322
   2737..3325    -  rep_origin     ori: high-copy-number ColE1/pMB1/pBR322/pUC origin of replication
   3496..4356    -  CDS            AmpR: β-lactamase; bla; confers resistance to ampicillin, carbenicillin, and related antibiotics
   4357..4461    -  promoter       AmpR promoter: bla
   4647..5026    +  enhancer       CMV enhancer: human cytomegalovirus immediate early enhancer
   5027..5230    +  promoter       CMV promoter: human cytomegalovirus (CMV) immediate early promoter
   5231..5406    +  LTR            5' LTR (truncated): truncated long terminal repeat from Moloney murine sarcoma virus
   5528..5802    +  misc_feature   MESV Ψ (fragment): packaging signal of murine embryonic stem cell virus
   5869..6285    +  CDS            gag (truncated): truncated Moloney murine leukemia virus (MMLV) gag gene lacking the start codon
   6309..6549    +  promoter       U6 promoter: RNA polymerase III promoter for human U6 snRNA
>Addgene plasmid #122289 | pSiren_EGFP-shHmga1#3 | addgene full sequence | sequence record 239058 | Addgene NGS Result
GGCTTCCTTCTTGGTTTCTTACGAATAAGAAACCAGGGAGGAAGCCTTTTTTGAATTCTACCGGGTAGGG
GAGGCGCTTTTCCCAAGGCAGTCTGGAGCATGCGCTTTAGCAGCCCCGCTGGGCACTTGGCGCTACACAA
GTGGCCTCTGGCCTCGCACACATTCCACATCCACCGGTAGGCGCCAACCGGCTCCGTTCTTTGGTGGCCC
CTTCGCGCCACCTTCTACTCCTCCCCTAGTCAGGAAGTTCCCCCCCGCCCCGCAGCTCGCGTCGTGCAGG
ACGTGACAAATGGAAGTAGCACGTCTCACTAGTCTCGTGCAGATGGACAGCACCGCTGAGCAATGGAAGC
GGGTAGGCCTTTGGGGCAGCGGCCAATAGCAGCTTTGCTCCTTCGCTTTCTGGGCTCAGAGGCTGGGAAG
GGGTGGGTCCGGGGGCGGGCTCAGGGGCGGGCTCAGGGGCGGGGCGGGCGCCCGAAGGTCCTCCGGAGGC
CCGGCATTCTGCACGCTTCAAAAGCGCACGTCTGCCGCGCTGTTCTCCTCTTCCTCATCTCCGGGCCTTT
CGACCTGCAGCCCAAGCTTACCATGGTGAGCAAGGGCGAGGAGCTGTTCACCGGGGTGGTGCCCATCCTG
GTCGAGCTGGACGGCGACGTAAACGGCCACAAGTTCAGCGTGTCCGGCGAGGGCGAGGGCGATGCCACCT
ACGGCAAGCTGACCCTGAAGTTCATCTGCACCACCGGCAAGCTGCCCGTGCCCTGGCCCACCCTCGTGAC
CACCCTGACCTACGGCGTGCAGTGCTTCAGCCGCTACCCCGACCACATGAAGCAGCACGACTTCTTCAAG
TCCGCCATGCCCGAAGGCTACGTCCAGGAGCGCACCATCTTCTTCAAGGACGACGGCAACTACAAGACCC
GCGCCGAGGTGAAGTTCGAGGGCGACACCCTGGTGAACCGCATCGAGCTGAAGGGCATCGACTTCAAGGA
GGACGGCAACATCCTGGGGCACAAGCTGGAGTACAACTACAACAGCCACAACGTCTATATCATGGCCGAC
AAGCAGAAGAACGGCATCAAGGTGAACTTCAAGATCCGCCACAACATCGAGGACGGCAGCGTGCAGCTCG
CCGACCACTACCAGCAGAACACCCCCATCGGCGACGGCCCCGTGCTGCTGCCCGACAACCACTACCTGAG
CACCCAGTCCGCCCTGAGCAAAGACCCCAACGAGAAGCGCGATCACATGGTCCTGCTGGAGTTCGTGACC
GCCGCCGGGATCACTCTCGGCATGGACGAGCTGTACAAGTAAAGCTCGAGATATCAGTGGTCCAGGCTCT
AGTTTTGACTCAACAATATCACCAGCTGAAGCCTATAGAGTACGAGCCATAGATAAAATAAAAGATTTTA
TTTAGTCTCCAGAAAAAGGGGGGAATGAAAGACCCCACCTGTAGGTTTGGCAAGCTAGCTTAAGTAACGC
CATTTTGCAAGGCATGGAAAAATACATAACTGAGAATAGAGAAGTTCAGATCAAGGTCAGGAACAGATGG
AACAGGGTCGACCCTAGAGAACCATCAGATGTTTCCAGGGTGCCCCAAGGACCTGAAATGACCCTGTGCC
TTATTTGAACTAACCAATCAGTTCGCTTCTCGCTTCTGTTCGCGCGCTTCTGCTCCCCGAGCTCAATAAA
AGAGCCCACAACCCCTCACTCGGGGCGCCAGTCCTCCGATTGACTGAGTCGCCCGGGTACCCGTGTATCC
AATAAACCCTCTTGCAGTTGCATCCGACTTGTGGTCTCGCTGTTCCTTGGGAGGGTCTCCTCTGAGTGAT
TGACTACCCGTCAGCGGGGGTCTTTCATTTGGGGGCTCGTCCGGGATCGGGAGACCCCTGCCCAGGGACC
ACCGACCCACCACCGGGAGGTAAGCTGGCTGCCTCGCGCGTTTCGGTGATGACGGTGAAAACCTCTGACA
CATGCAGCTCCCGGAGACGGTCACAGCTTGTCTGTAAGCGGATGCCGGGAGCAGACAAGCCCGTCAGGGC
GCGTCAGCGGGTGTTGGCGGGTGTCGGGGCGCAGCCATGACCCAGTCACGTAGCGATAGCGGAGTGTAGA
TCCGGCTGTGGAATGTGTGTCAGTTAGGGTGTGGAAAGTCCCCAGGCTCCCCAGCAGGCAGAAGTATGCA
AAGCATGCATCTCAATTAGTCAGCAACCAGGTGTGGAAAGTCCCCAGGCTCCCCAGCAGGCAGAAGTATG
CAAAGCATGCATCTCAATTAGTCAGCAACCATAGTCCCGCCCCTAACTCCGCCCATCCCGCCCCTAACTC
CGCCCAGTTCCGCCCATTCTCCGCCCCATGGCTGACTAATTTTTTTTATTTATGCAGAGGCCGAGGCCGC
CTCGGCCTCTGAGCTATTCCAGAAGTAGTGAGGAGGCTTTTTTGGAGGCCTAGGCTTTTGCAAAAAGCTT
ACTGGCTTAACTATGCGGCATCAGAGCAGATTGTACTGAGAGTGCACCATATGCGGTGTGAAATACCGCA
CAGATGCGTAAGGAGAAAATACCGCATCAGGCGCTCTTCCGCTTCCTCGCTCACTGACTCGCTGCGCTCG
GTCGTTCGGCTGCGGCGAGCGGTATCAGCTCACTCAAAGGCGGTAATACGGTTATCCACAGAATCAGGGG
ATAACGCAGGAAAGAACATGTGAGCAAAAGGCCAGCAAAAGGCCAGGAACCGTAAAAAGGCCGCGTTGCT
GGCGTTTTTCCATAGGCTCCGCCCCCCTGACGAGCATCACAAAAATCGACGCTCAAGTCAGAGGTGGCGA
AACCCGACAGGACTATAAAGATACCAGGCGTTTCCCCCTGGAAGCTCCCTCGTGCGCTCTCCTGTTCCGA
CCCTGCCGCTTACCGGATACCTGTCCGCCTTTCTCCCTTCGGGAAGCGTGGCGCTTTCTCATAGCTCACG
CTGTAGGTATCTCAGTTCGGTGTAGGTCGTTCGCTCCAAGCTGGGCTGTGTGCACGAACCCCCCGTTCAG
CCCGACCGCTGCGCCTTATCCGGTAACTATCGTCTTGAGTCCAACCCGGTAAGACACGACTTATCGCCAC
TGGCAGCAGCCACTGGTAACAGGATTAGCAGAGCGAGGTATGTAGGCGGTGCTACAGAGTTCTTGAAGTG
GTGGCCTAACTACGGCTACACTAGAAGGACAGTATTTGGTATCTGCGCTCTGCTGAAGCCAGTTACCTTC
GGAAAAAGAGTTGGTAGCTCTTGATCCGGCAAACAAACCACCGCTGGTAGCGGTGGTTTTTTTGTTTGCA
AGCAGCAGATTACGCGCAGAAAAAAAGGATCTCAAGAAGATCCTTTGATCTTTTCTACGGGGTCTGACGC
TCAGTGGAACGAAAACTCACGTTAAGGGATTTTGGTCATGAGATTATCAAAAAGGATCTTCACCTAGATC
CTTTTAAATTAAAAATGAAGTTTTAAATCAATCTAAAGTATATATGAGTAAACTTGGTCTGACAGTTACC
AATGCTTAATCAGTGAGGCACCTATCTCAGCGATCTGTCTATTTCGTTCATCCATAGTTGCCTGACTCCC
CGTCGTGTAGATAACTACGATACGGGAGGGCTTACCATCTGGCCCCAGTGCTGCAATGATACCGCGAGAC
CCACGCTCACCGGCTCCAGATTTATCAGCAATAAACCAGCCAGCCGGAAGGGCCGAGCGCAGAAGTGGTC
CTGCAACTTTATCCGCCTCCATCCAGTCTATTAATTGTTGCCGGGAAGCTAGAGTAAGTAGTTCGCCAGT
TAATAGTTTGCGCAACGTTGTTGCCATTGCTGCAGGCATCGTGGTGTCACGCTCGTCGTTTGGTATGGCT
TCATTCAGCTCCGGTTCCCAACGATCAAGGCGAGTTACATGATCCCCCATGTTGTGCAAAAAAGCGGTTA
GCTCCTTCGGTCCTCCGATCGTTGTCAGAAGTAAGTTGGCCGCAGTGTTATCACTCATGGTTATGGCAGC
ACTGCATAATTCTCTTACTGTCATGCCATCCGTAAGATGCTTTTCTGTGACTGGTGAGTACTCAACCAAG
TCATTCTGAGAATAGTGTATGCGGCGACCGAGTTGCTCTTGCCCGGCGTCAACACGGGATAATACCGCGC
CACATAGCAGAACTTTAAAAGTGCTCATCATTGGAAAACGTTCTTCGGGGCGAAAACTCTCAAGGATCTT
ACCGCTGTTGAGATCCAGTTCGATGTAACCCACTCGTGCACCCAACTGATCTTCAGCATCTTTTACTTTC
ACCAGCGTTTCTGGGTGAGCAAAAACAGGAAGGCAAAATGCCGCAAAAAAGGGAATAAGGGCGACACGGA
AATGTTGAATACTCATACTCTTCCTTTTTCAATATTATTGAAGCATTTATCAGGGTTATTGTCTCATGAG
CGGATACATATTTGAATGTATTTAGAAAAATAAACAAATAGGGGTTCCGCGCACATTTCCCCGAAAAGTG
CCACCTGACGTCTAAGAAACCATTATTATCATGACATTAACCTATAAAAATAGGCGTATCACGAGGCCCT
TTCGTCTTCAAGAATTAGCTTGGCCATTGCATACGTTGTATCCATATCATAATATGTACATTTATATTGG
CTCATGTCCAACATTACCGCCATGTTGACATTGATTATTGACTAGTTATTAATAGTAATCAATTACGGGG
TCATTAGTTCATAGCCCATATATGGAGTTCCGCGTTACATAACTTACGGTAAATGGCCCGCCTGGCTGAC
CGCCCAACGACCCCCGCCCATTGACGTCAATAATGACGTATGTTCCCATAGTAACGCCAATAGGGACTTT
CCATTGACGTCAATGGGTGGAGTATTTACGGTAAACTGCCCACTTGGCAGTACATCAAGTGTATCATATG
CCAAGTACGCCCCCTATTGACGTCAATGACGGTAAATGGCCCGCCTGGCATTATGCCCAGTACATGACCT
TATGGGACTTTCCTACTTGGCAGTACATCTACGTATTAGTCATCGCTATTACCATGGTGATGCGGTTTTG
GCAGTACATCAATGGGCGTGGATAGCGGTTTGACTCACGGGGATTTCCAAGTCTCCACCCCATTGACGTC
AATGGGAGTTTGTTTTGGCACCAAAATCAACGGGACTTTCCAAAATGTCGTAACAACTCCGCCCCATTGA
CGCAAATGGGCGGTAGGCGTGTACGGTGGGAGGTCTATATAAGCAGAGCTCAATAAAAGAGCCCACAACC
CCTCACTCGGCGCGCCAGTCTTCCGATAGACTGCGTCGCCCGGGTACCCGTATTCCCAATAAAGCCTCTT
GCTGTTTGCATCCGAATCGTGGTCTCGCTGTTCCTTGGGAGGGTCTCCTCTGAGTGATTGACTACCCACG
ACGGGGGTCTTTCATTTGGGGGCTCGTCCGGGATTTGGAGACCCCTGCCCAGGGACCACCGACCCACCAC
CGGGAGGTAAGCTGGCCAGCAACTTATCTGTGTCTGTCCGATTGTCTAGTGTCTATGTTTGATGTTATGC
GCCTGCGTCTGTACTAGTTAGCTAACTAGCTCTGTATCTGGCGGACCCGTGGTGGAACTGACGAGTTCTG
AACACCCGGCCGCAACCCTGGGAGACGTCCCAGGGACTTTGGGGGCCGTTTTTGTGGCCCGACCTGAGGA
AGGGAGTCGATGTGGAATCCGACCCCGTCAGGATATGTGGTTCTGGTAGGAGACGAGAACCTAAAACAGT
TCCCGCCTCCGTCTGAATTTTTGCTTTCGGTTTGGAACCGAAGCCGCGCGTCTTGTCTGCTGCAGCGCTG
CAGCATCGTTCTGTGTTGTCTCTGTCTGACTGTGTTTCTGTATTTGTCTGAAAATTAGGGCCAGACTGTT
ACCACTCCCTTAAGTTTGACCTTAGGTCACTGGAAAGATGTCGAGCGGATCGCTCACAACCAGTCGGTAG
ATGTCAAGAAGAGACGTTGGGTTACCTTCTGCTCTGCAGAATGGCCAACCTTTAACGTCGGATGGCCGCG
AGACGGCACCTTTAACCGAGACCTCATCACCCAGGTTAAGATCAAGGTCTTTTCACCTGGCCCGCATGGA
CACCCAGACCAGGTCCCCTACATCGTGACCTGGGAAGCCTTGGCTTTTGACCCCCCTCCCTGGGTCAAGC
CCTTTGTACACCCTAAGCCTCCGCCTCCTCTTCCTCCATCCGCCCCGTCTCTCCCCCTTGAACCTCCTCG
TTCGACCCCGCCTCGATCCTCCCTTTATCCAGCCCTCACTCCTTCTCTAGGCGCCGGAATTGAAGATCTG
GGCAGGAAGAGGGCCTATTTCCCATGATTCCTTCATATTTGCATATACGATACAAGGCTGTTAGAGAGAT
AATTAGAATTAATTTGACTGTAAACACAAAGATATTAGTACAAAATACGTGACGTAGAAAGTAATAATTT
CTTGGGTAGTTTGCAGTTTTAAAATTATGTTTTAAAATGGACTATCATATGCTTACCGTAACTTGAAAGT
ATTTCGATTTCTTGGCTTTATATATCTTGTGGAAAGGACGAGGATCC
